>Addgene plasmid #47401 | Endophilin SH3 domains | addgene partial sequence | sequence record 68301 | pGEX5
AATCGGATCTGGTTCCGCGTGGATCTCGTCGTGCATCTGTTGGATCCGATCAGCCCTGCTGCCGAGCTCT
GTATGACTTTGAACCTGAAAATGAAGGGGAATTGGGTTTTAAAGAGGGCGATATCATCACACTCACTAAT
CAGATTGACGAGAACTGGTATGAGGGGATGCTTCATGGCCAGTCTGGCTTTTTCCCCATCAACTATGTAG
AAATTCTGGTTGCTCTGCCCCATTGAGAATTCATCGTGACTGACTGACGATCTGCCTCGCGCGTTTCGGT
GATGACGGTGAAAACCTCTGACACATGCAGCTCCCGGAGACGGTCACAGCTTGTCTGTAAGCGGATGCCG
GGAGCAGACAAGCCCGTCAGGGCGCGTCAGCGGGTGTTGGCGGGTGTCGGGGCGCAGCCATGACCCAGTC
ACGTAGCGATAGCGGAGTGTATAATTCTTGAAGACGAAAGGGCCTCGTGATACGCCTATTTTTATAGGTT
AATGTCATGATAATAATGGTTTCTTAGACGTCAGGTGGCACTTTTCGGGGAAATGTGCGCGGAACCCCTA
TTTGTTTATTTTTCTAAATACATTCAAATATGTATCCGCTCATGAGACAATAACCCTGATAAATGCTTCA
ATAATATTGAAAAAGGAAGAGTATGAGTATTCAACATTTCCGTGTCGCCCTTATTCCCTTTTTTGCGGCA
TTTTGCCTTCCTGTTTTTGCTCACCCAGAAACGCTGGTGAAAGTAAAAGATGCTGAAGATCAGTTGGGTG
CACGAGTGGGTTACATCGAACTGGATCTCAACAGCGGTAAGATCCTTGAGAGTTTTCGCCCCGAAGAACG
TTTTCCAATGATGAGCACTTTTAAAGTTCTGCTATGTGGCGCGGTATTATCCCGTGTTGACGCCGGGCAA
GAGCAACTCGGTCGCCGCATACACTA
