[The description below was written by a language model from this plasmid's Addgene catalogue record.]
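Description:
Endophilin SH3 domains is a bacterial expression plasmid built on the pGEX-2tk backbone (about 5 kb without insert), designed to produce a glutathione S-transferase fusion protein in E. coli. It is maintained as a high-copy plasmid under ampicillin selection. The record includes no feature table, so the origin of replication and other backbone elements are not itemised. pGEX-series vectors generally carry a pBR322-type origin, a lacI repressor gene for controlling the promoter, and, in the 2TK variant, a thrombin cleavage site and a protein kinase recognition site between GST and the cloning site, which allows tag removal or in vitro radiolabelling of the fusion.

The insert is derived from endophilin and is described as the SH3 domain, amino acids 292–352, cloned between BamHI and EcoRI sites that both remain intact. The listed insert size of 1050 bp is much larger than a 61-residue fragment would need and is closer to a full-length coding sequence, so the size field and the domain annotation do not obviously agree; the record does not resolve this. The species of origin and the particular endophilin isoform are also not stated. Expression is driven by the tac promoter, a hybrid trp/lac promoter inducible with IPTG, and GST is fused to the N terminus from the backbone.

The fusion can be purified on glutathione resin and used as an affinity bait. In keeping with the associated study of synaptojanin complexes in the nerve terminal, the likely use is in pull-down or overlay binding assays to detect proline-rich partners of the endophilin SH3 domain, such as synaptojanin.
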