Addgene plasmid #47401: Endophilin SH3 domains
Depositing lab: Peter McPherson. Depositing organization: McGill University. Publication: Synaptojanin forms two separate complexes in the nerve terminal. Interactions with endophilin and amphiphysin. Micheva KD, Kay BK, McPherson PS. J Biol Chem. 1997 Oct 24;272(43):27239-45. 10.1074/jbc.272.43.27239 PubMed 9341169.
Backbone
  Vector backbone: pGEX-2tk
  Backbone manufacturer: Amersham
  Backbone size w/o insert (bp): 5000
  Vector type: Bacterial Expression
Growth in bacteria
  Bacterial resistance: Ampicillin, 100 μg/mL
  Growth temperature: 37°C
  Growth strain: DH5alpha
  Copy number: High Copy
Gene/Insert
  Gene/Insert name: Endophilin
  Insert size (bp): 1050
  Mutation: SH3 domain (aa 292-352)
  Promoter: tac
  Tag / fusion protein: GST (N terminal on backbone)
  Cloning method: Restriction Enzyme; 5′ cloning site BamHI (not destroyed); 3′ cloning site EcoRI (not destroyed)
  Sequencing primers: 5′ pGEX5'; 3′ pGEX3'
Terms and licenses: Academic/Nonprofit Terms; Industry Terms: Not Available to Industry
How to cite: Endophilin SH3 domains was a gift from Peter McPherson (Addgene plasmid # 47401 ; http://n2t.net/addgene:47401 ; RRID:Addgene_47401)
